Addgene plasmid #25110: PP-SRM
Purpose: Bacterial expression for structure determination; may not be full ORF
Depositing lab: Cheryl Arrowsmith. Depositing organization: University of Toronto.
Backbone
  Vector backbone: p15TV-L
  Backbone manufacturer: SGC
  Backbone size w/o insert (bp): 7746
  Vector type: Bacterial Expression
Growth in bacteria
  Bacterial resistance: Ampicillin, 100 μg/mL
  Growth temperature: 37°C
  Growth strain: DH5alpha
  Copy number: Low Copy
Gene/Insert
  Gene/Insert name: PF11_0301:C22904 (alt names: PDB: 2PT9; spermidine synthase (PF11_0301))
  Species: Plasmodium falciparum
  Insert size (bp): 963
  GenBank ID: XM_001347936
  Entrez Gene: PF11_0301 (a.k.a. PF11_0301)
  Tag / fusion protein: His (N terminal on insert)
  Cloning method: Restriction Enzyme
  Sequencing primers: 5′ T7; 3′ T7-term
Terms and licenses: Academic/Nonprofit Terms; Industry Terms: Not Available to Industry
Depositor comments: PDB: 2PT9. http://www.thesgc.org/structures/2PT9/ .
How to cite: PP-SRM was a gift from Cheryl Arrowsmith (Addgene plasmid # 25110 ; http://n2t.net/addgene:25110 ; RRID:Addgene_25110)
