[The description below was written by a language model from this plasmid's Addgene catalogue record.]
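Description:
PP-SRM is a bacterial expression plasmid built on the p15TV-L backbone from a structural genomics programme, carrying a coding fragment of the Plasmodium falciparum spermidine synthase gene (PF11_0301). The backbone is listed at about 7.7 kb without insert. The plasmid is selected with ampicillin, is recorded as low copy, and is propagated in a standard E. coli cloning strain. The record does not name the origin of replication and no feature table is provided, so the detailed layout of the vector cannot be confirmed here.

The insert is about 963 bp, was introduced by restriction enzyme cloning, and is fused to an N-terminal His tag, which allows the recombinant protein to be purified by immobilised metal affinity chromatography. The promoter is not explicitly stated. However, the listed sequencing primers are T7 and T7-terminator, which implies that the insert lies between T7 promoter and terminator elements. In that arrangement, expression would be driven by T7 RNA polymerase in a suitable E. coli expression host.

The stated purpose is to produce protein for structure determination, and the depositor links the construct to a deposited crystal structure of the enzyme. The record cautions that the insert may not be the full open reading frame, which is common for crystallography constructs, where boundaries are trimmed to improve solubility or crystallisation. Spermidine synthase catalyses a step in polyamine biosynthesis, so the plasmid is suited to making the purified parasite enzyme for structural, biochemical or ligand-binding studies.
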