>Addgene plasmid #25110 | PP-SRM | depositor partial sequence | sequence record 11584 | Author sequence
ATGGATAAACTGATTAGCAATAACAAGTTAAAACTGTCTGTGGTTCTGCTGGGCGGTCTGTGCTCCCTGG
CGTATTACCATCTGAAAAACAAGTTTCACCTGTCGCAGTTCTGTTTCAGCAAAAAATGGTTCTCCGAATT
TTCGATCATGTGGCCGGGGCAAGCCTTCAGCCTGAAGATCAAAAAAATCCTGTACGAGACCAAGTCCAAA
TACCAGAACGTCCTGGTGTTCGAGTCGACGACCTACGGCAAAGTCTTGGTGCTTGACGGAGTAATTCAGC
TGACTGAAAAGGACGAGTTTGCATACCACGAGATGATGACGCATGTCCCAATGACAGTTAGCAAAGAGCC
GAAAAACGTGCTCGTAGTTGGTGGGGGAGATGGCGGTATAATTCGTGAATTATGCAAGTATAAATCCGTG
GAGAACATCGACATCTGCGAGATTGACGAGACTGTCATTGAGGTGAGTAAAATCTACTTCAAGAACATCA
GCTGCGGCTACGAGGACAAACGCGTCAATGTGTTCATCGAGGACGCTTCAAAATTCCTGGAGAACGTCAC
CAATACGTACGACGTGATTATCGTGGACTCGTCTGACCCTATTGGTCCCGCGGAAACATTGTTTAATCAG
AATTTCTACGAGAAGATCTACAACGCCCTGAAACCGAACGGGTATTGCGTCGCACAATGTGAAAGCCTTT
GGATTCACGTGGGAACCATAAAAAACATGATCGGCTACGCTAAGAAACTGTTCAAAAAGGTCGAGTACGC
GAACATCTCCATCCCGACGTACCCGTGTGGTTGTATTGGCATTCTGTGTTGCAGTAAAACCGACACCGGT
CTCACTAAACCGAATAAGAAACTGGAGTCGAAAGAGTTCGCCGATTTAAAGTACTACAACTACGAGAACC
ACAGCGCAGCTTTCAAACTGCCGGCGTTTCTGTTGAAAGAGATCGAGAACATC
