>Addgene plasmid #25110 | PP-SRM | addgene partial sequence | sequence record 31187 | 25110 with T7
TATTTTGTTTACTTTAGAAGGAGATATACCATGGGCAGCAGCCATCATCATCATCATCACAGCAGCGGCA
GAGAAAACTTGTATTTCCAGGGCATGGATAAACTGATTAGCAATAACAAGTTAAAACTGTCTGTGGTTCT
GCTGGGCGGTCTGTGCTCCCTGGCGTATTACCATCTGAAAAACAAGTTTCACCTGTCGCAGTTCTGTTTC
AGCAAAAAATGGTTCTCCGAATTTTCGATCATGTGGCCGGGGCAAGCCTTCAGCCTGAAGATCAAAAAAA
TCCTGTACGAGACCAAGTCCAAATACCAGAACGTCCTGGTGTTCGAGTCGACGACCTACGGCAAAGTCTT
GGTGCTTGACGGAGTAATTCAGCTGACTGAAAAGGACGAGTTTGCATACCACGAGATGATGACGCATGTC
CCAATGACAGTTAGCAAAGAGCCGAAAAACGTGCTCGTAGTTGGTGGGGGAGATGGCGGTATAATTCGTG
AATTATGCAAGTATAAATCCGTGGAGAACATCGACATCTGCGAGATTGACGAGACTGTCATTGAGGTGAG
TAAAATCTACTTCAAGAACATCAGCTGCGGCTACGAGGACAAACGCGTCAATGTGTTCATCGAGGACGCT
TCAAAATTCCTGGAGAACGTCACCAATACGTACGACGTGATTATCGTGGACTCGTCTGACCCTATTGGTC
CCGCGGAAACATTGTTTAATCAGAATTTCTACGAGAAGATCTACAACGCCCTGAAACCGAACGGGTATTG
CGTCGCACAATGTGAAAGCCTTTGGATTCACGTGGGAACCATAAAAAACATGATCGGCTACGCTAAG
